>Addgene plasmid #205969 | pHS1232 | addgene full sequence | sequence record 416250 | Addgene NGS Result
AATTGCGTTGCGCTCACTGCCCGCTTTCCAGTCGGGAAACCTGTCGTGCCAGCTGCATTAATGAATCGGC
CAACGCGCGGGGAGAGGCGGTTTGCGTATTGGGCGCCAGGGTGGTTTTTCTTTTCACCAGTGACACGGGC
AACAGCTGATTGCCCTTCACCGCCTGGCCCTGAGAGAGTTGCAGCAAGCGGTCCACGCTGGTTTGCCCCA
GCAGGCGAAAATCCTGTTTGATGGTGGTTAACGGCGGGATATAACATGAGCTGTCCTCGGTATCGTCGTA
TCCCACTACCGAGATGTCCGCACCAACGCGCAGCCCGGACTCGGTAATGGCGCGCATTGCGCCCAGCGCC
ATCTGATCGTTGGCAACCAGCATCGCAGTGGGAACGATGCCCTCATTCAGCATTTGCATGGTTTGTTGAA
AACCGGACATGGCACTCCAGTCGCCTTCCCGTTCCGCTATCGGCTGAATTTGATTGCGAGTGAGATATTT
ATGCCAGCCAGCCAGACGCAGACGCGCCGAGACAGAACTTAATGGGCCCGCTAACAGCGCGATTTGCTGG
TGACCCAATGCGACCAGATGCTCCACGCCCAGTCGCGTACCGTCCTCATGGGAGAAAATAATACTGTTGA
TGGGTGTCTGGTCAGAGACATCAAGAAATAACGCCGGAACATTAGTGCAGGCAGCTTCCACAGCAATGGC
ATCCTGGTCATCCAGCGGATAGTTAATGATCAGCCCACTGACGCGTTGCGCGAGAAGATTGTGCACCGCC
GCTTTACAGGCTTCGACGCCGCTTCGTTCTACCATCGACACCACCACGCTGGCACCCAGTTGATCGGCGC
GAGATTTAATCGCCGCGACAATTTGCGACGGCGCGTGCAGGGCCAGACTGGAGGTGGCAACGCCAATCAG
CAACGACTGTTTGCCCGCCAGTTGTTGTGCCACGCGGTTGGGAATGTAATTCAGCTCCGCCATCGCCGCT
TCCACTTTTTCCCGCGTTTTCGCAGAAACGTGGCTGGCCTGGTTCACCACGCGGGAAACGGTCTGATAAG
AGACACCGGCATACTCTGCGACATCGTATAACGTTACTGGTTTCACATTCACCACCCTGAATTGACTCTC
TTCCGGGCGCTATCATGCCATACCGCGAAAGGTTTTGCGCCATTCGATGGTGTCCGGGATCTCGACGGAG
AGCGTTCACCGACAAACAACAGATAAAACGAAAGGCCCAGTCTTTCGACTGAGCCTTTCGTTTTATTTGG
GCGCGCCAAAAAAATCGACCTGCAGGCGCGCCGAGCTCGAATTCGGATCCGGTTCACCCCCACATGCGTG
GGGAATACTTTTTAACAGTGGCCTTATTAAATGACTTCTCCGGTTCACCCCCACATGCGTGGGGAATACG
CTAGTATTATACCTAGGACTGAGCTAGCTGTCAACATTAATTCCTAATTTTTCTCTCCCTTATGCGACTC
CTGCATTAGAAAATTTTACACTTTATGCTTCCGGCTCGATGTTGGGGGAATTGTGAGCGGATAACAATTC
CCCTGTAGAAATAATTTTGTTTAACTTTAATAAGGAGATATACCATGTATTGCGCGGCGGTTTGCTTTCC
GCAGACAAAATATCAGCAAAGGGGAACTGCTCTAAAGAAACCGCTCGTCGGTCTGCGTAAGATGGGTGTG
GAAGCGGCTGCATGGAACACCCTGAAGGTTACTAGAGATCGCCCTAAGTTGACCTTTCCGGATCTGATCA
CTCCGCAAAGCAAATTCCTGGATAACGACTTATGGCTGAAGTACAAAGTGCCAATTGAGCAGAAAGAACA
CGTCATGTATAACCTGTTGTGCGATAACTGGGTTAATGTTGTTTACTTGAGCGGTAAACCGGACCGTATT
TCCTTAGTCCAAACCCTGAAGGACGCCCATTGTCTGCAATTGGCGTATTCTAACCCGATGGATCGTTTCA
CCGTGTTCCGCTTCCTGTTGGCGTTGGGTTACTGGTGTTTCGCGAACACGAACGTCGAGCCGGAGCCCGA
CAAACCGCTGCCGGTGAGCTGGATTCCGTGGCTGGAGGAAAATAAAGAGTACTTCGAGCTGTTCGGTGAT
GGTAAACGTTTCTTCCAAGCTGACCCGAGCAGCCGTATTCGTGCGATTACTGACCTGATCCATGAAATTC
CGACCGCTCACAACCTGTGCCATTTTAAGCACGTGACCGACTATATCGACGGCCTGTGTGAAGCCTGCTG
CATAAAAGGTCTGTTGCGTCTGCCGGTATTTACCACCGTTGGCGGTCGTGGCATTGGCGCAGGTATCAAT
AACACGCCACCGTTTTATCTGCTGTGGCATGCGAACGACTTAGCGGGCATGTTGGCGCAGAATTGGCAGC
CTTGGGACAACATGGGCATCCCGGCGTGGCTGGGCTCTTTTCAGAAAGAGTCGCGGGAAGTTGGCCTGCT
TGCGGGTATGACCTGGCTTCCGCGTAAAGTTTACCTGCACGATCCGGTTCCGGGTCAGGCTGCGTGCTGC
AGCTGTGGTTTGCCGAGTGAAGCTCTGGTTTACTCATGCTCCATTGAGGTGGAACCAGTGCCAAAGGGCT
TGGAGTGGAAGGACCCGCACGGCGTTTACACCGACCAGGGCAAATCCCTGCAGTCCAAAATCAAGCTGAT
GAGCAATGACCGCTATACCTTCGCGGACCGTGACTGGTATTCTCCGTTGTTCTCGTATCTTCACGCCGAA
GGTAATAGCCGCCAGGGTAAGCTGTGGCTGGTGGGTTTTGCGAGCGATAAAGCAAAATCTATCGACATCT
GGGATAAGATCATCGAGCTGGAGGGCACCGACACCAATGACGAACTGTTGGCGCAACTCGCCAATCGTGC
AACCGCGCTGAATGCAATGCGTAAAAAGCCGCTACGCGGTGATTTTAAAAAGAGCGTTGGCACCCCGCAG
ATTGCGGATATCATCCCGCATGCGGAAAACCGCATCGCCATTAACGCAGGCAAAATGACGGAAAACCGTG
GTTACTCTTGGCAAGATGCCGATACGGAGTACGGAGAACTGCTGACCAAGGTGGCATACTCGCTGGAGCC
GGCGCAAACGGTGGATGCTCGTCTGAAGCGCGGTAACTTTATCAGCCGTAAGCCGTGGCCGATTATCCCC
GAGAGCAAAACAAAACCCGCAGAGGGGGACCAGAATGAATAGAGGAACCGTTGACTTCATTGCAAGCTTG
GAGAATTTAAAAGAAGGAGATCTAGGGATACTCAGAAAGTTACGTGGTGCGCGTCTGGACGAAAAACTTC
CGGGTTTTGATCTGTTCAGCGCGCTGTGGTGGCCATTGCGTCAAAAAAACCAGCGCGCACCGAAGCGCGA
GGTGGCTTGGCTGATTGCCAAATTGTTTGCAGAATTCCGCTTTGAGCAACGTGAGGGCGCGACGCTGCCG
ATTCTGATGGGCGGTATCTGCCGTAAGTTGGAACCGAAGAAAGAACTGCCGCGTGTGTTGGCTCGTTTCG
ACCAGCTGGCGAGCCTGGACATCATGCAGATGGAAGAGCCGCTGTCCGTGATTATGGGCATCCTGCGCAA
GCACCAGCAGGTCTGTCTGGACTGGGTTGGTCTGACCGATGTTTTGTCGTTCTGGGAACAAGAGCCGGTT
AAACGTGAGTGGTCTGATAGCTTTATCAAAGCGTACAAGATCAACAAGGAGGATTCAGATGTTGATTGAA
ATTCATATGATTCAGAATCACTCACCCGCTAATCTAAACAGGGACGATTTAGGCGCTCCAAAAACGTGCT
ATTTCGGTGGCGTGCTGCGTAGCCGCATCTCCTCTCAGTGTATTAAGCGCAGCATCCGTACGAGCAATGA
CTTCAAAGCATTGCTCGGCGGTGTACGTACCAGACGTCTGGCGGATCTGATTCAGCAAGAGGCGGGCGAG
ACAGAGTGCTGGAAAAAGGCTCAAGAGATCCTGAATAAGTGCGGCTTCAAAAACAAGGACGACAATACCA
AAATGTTGGTCTTTATGAGCAAAGACAAGATCAAAGACCTTGCGCGTATTGTTTTGGACAACTCGCTGGG
CCTGACCGAAGCCGCCCAACAGGTGGCGAACGTGATCGCTCAGGCTACCCTAGCTCCGGACATCGCGCTT
TGCGGTCGTATGCTGGAACCGAATGATAAGGACAAGGACAAGAAGGTGAAGTGGTCAAACACTACCGTTG
AGGCAGCGTTGCAAGTGGCGCATGCAATTAGCACCCATATTGCCCGTCCGGAAATCGACTACTTCGTGGC
CGCGGATGATGTTCCGGGTGAAGATGCGGGTGCGGGCCACATCGGCGAATCTATGTTTGCAAGCGCATGT
TTTTATAAATACTTCAGCATCGATTGGGAACAACTGGTTAAGAACTTGAAAGGTGATACCAACCTGGCGG
CTCACACCGTCGGAGCCTTTCTGCTGGCGGCGGCGAAAACCAATCCGAGCGGTAAACAGAATAGCTTTGC
CGCGCACAACTACCCGGATGGTATTCTGGTCGAGTTCAAGAACTCCCCGATTTCCTATGCAAATGCTTTT
GTTCGCCCAGTTAGCGTTGTTAAAGAGTCGGATTTGGTCGAGCAGTCCATCGGTCAGCTGAGCAACTACG
TGAACGACATCCGCTTGGGCTACTATGATGAACAGAGCCCGGTGATTGGTTTCTGGTTTTCCCCGAACAA
CCGTTATCCGCTGGGTTACAAACACAGCAAACTGGCGAGCCGTAATATTGGTAACCTGAACGAACTCGTG
GGTGCAGTTCTGGATTACATCGGCGGCTTCAAGTGGGAAGAAGTTCAGAAAAGCAAGGCTTATATTGGCG
GCTAACATGAGTGCGCCACCCAACACCTTATTCTTGAGGTTAGAAGGGGCTCTACAATCATGGGGATCGA
ACGAAGCGAAGTTCGCCCTGCGCCGGACCGCAGACGCGCCAACTAAATCCGGCGTTCTGGGCCTGCTGTG
CGCGGCTATGGGCATCGGTCGTGCCGAGGCGGCGGACTCTTGGCTGCCGAAACTGGCTAATCTGCGTATG
GGTGTTCGTATCGATCGTCCGGGCATCCGCTGGTGGGATTTTCACACCGTAGGCGCAGGCCAACGTATGC
GTATGGCGGAGCTGAAGGCGCCAAAGAAGCCGAGCATGGTGGGCGCAGCGCTGGCGGAAACCCTGACCCC
GAGCAAAGTCAAAACCCGTGCGGAAACCTTGTTGTCCCGCCGTGAGTACCTCGCGGACGCTAGCTTCCTG
GTGGCGTTGCAAGGTGAGCCGGAACTTGTCGCAAAGCTGTCGGCGGCCTTAGCCAAACCGGTTTGGGCGA
TTTATTTGGGTCGTAAGAGCTGTCCGCCATCTCGCCCCGTGTGCGAACATCCGCCGGGCTTTTATAACAC
CCTGGAAGAAGCGCTGAGCGCAGTTCCGCTACAAAAACGTTGGCATAACGAGCCGCTGCCGCAGATTCTG
CCGTGTGTTATGGACTGGATTCCGGGTTATGATGGTGAGCACGCTCCGGATGATGCGGAGATCCACTACG
ACTTGCCGGTGAGCTTCCAGCCGCCTCGTCATCTGCCGCGTTTTGTTATTCGTCGGGAACTGGTCGTGGG
TGAGGACGTTCAGGTTTCCAGAGAAACTGGTACGAGCGTCTGGCGTCCTAAGGGTACGCGTGCGGACTAC
AACAACAGCGAATACAAAAAGGTGCGCGCCGAGCGCCTGGTGATGGATCACGCTGCCTGCATGGTTTGCA
AAGCACCGGCAACCACCGTGCAGCACGTGAATTATCGTCGCGCTGGCGGTAAAGAGATCCCGGAGGATTT
AAGAGCTTTGTGCCGCCTGTGCCATGACGCGTGTACCATGTTAGAATACGGCTCTGGTATGACCACGAAT
CGTATCGACCCGTGCGATCCGATTTGGAGAGAACGTATCCTCGCTAAGCGCAAGGAGATTGTTGAATTTC
GTAGCCGCGGTCAGCGTTTCCGCAAAATGAAGCCAGAGGAGGAAAACGGATGATCTACTTGTCCAGGCTA
TTGATCGATACTGGAGGTAATCCAGATAGACCTAGGCCCGGGCGCAAATGGCTCGACAACATTTATAACG
TGCATCGTCGTCTGAGCATGGCATTTCCGAGCGGTCTGCGCCGTGAACAGGACCCGCATTTTCTGAAGCC
GTTTTCTCCGAATGACTTCCAGAAAACGCCATTCTTGTTTCGTGTCGACAATAATATCGACGGCAACGAT
AAACGTGCGATTATCATCGTGCAAAGCGTCCTGGAGCCCGACTGGGATTACTGCTTTCAAAACGCCTTAG
ACTTCTTGGCGGCGCCACCGGAAACCAAAGAGTACAACCCGGAATTTAAAGCGGGTCAGTTGCTCCGGTT
CCGCCTGCGTGTTAATGCATCCGTGCGTAGACACATCCCGGAGATGGTTCAGCAGGATGGCCAGACCATT
GAAACTGGTAAGATCCTGCACAAGCGCGTGAGCCTGACCTGGGACGCTAGCTCGACCCCGGATCAGGCTT
TAGCTGATTGGCTGGCGGCGAAGAGCCCGAAGTTGGGCTTCACGCTGCAGCGTTGTGAACTGCTGCAACT
GGGTTGGGTTTATGGTAGCAAACCGGAACCGAAGAACGTGAAAGTTAAAGAACAAGGCCAAGGCTATTGG
CGTGAGCACAAATACAACCCGCTGCGCTTCCGTGCCGCATTGCTTGAGGGCGTTCTGGAGGTTGATGATC
CGAAGCTGTTCCTGAAAACCCTGAGCAGCGGTATTGGTAAGGCGAAGAGTTTTGGTTTCGGCCTGCTGTC
CGTTCTGCCAATCAGGAATGATGGATAAATTAACCTAGGCTGCTGCCACCGCTGAGCAATAACTAGCATA
ACCCCTTGGGGCCTCTAAACGGGTCTTGAGGGGTTTTTTGCTGAAACCTCAGGCATTTGAGAAGCACACG
GTCACACTGCTTCCGGTAGTCAATAAACCGGTAAACCAGCAATAGACATAAGCGGCTATTTAACGACCCT
GCCCTGAACCGACGACCGGGTCGAATTTGCTTTCGAATTTCTGCCATTCATCCGCTTATTATCACTTATT
CAGGCGTAGCAACCAGGCGTTTAAGGGCACCAATAACTGCCTTAAAAAAATTACGCCCCGCCCTGCCACT
CATCGCAGTACTGTTGTAATTCATTAAGCATTCTGCCGACATGGAAGCCATCACAAACGGCATGATGAAC
CTGAATCGCCAGCGGCATCAGCACCTTGTCGCCTTGCGTATAATATTTGCCCATAGTGAAAACGGGGGCG
AAGAAGTTGTCCATATTGGCCACGTTTAAATCAAAACTGGTGAAACTCACCCAGGGATTGGCTGACACGA
AAAACATATTCTCAATAAACCCTTTAGGGAAATAGGCCAGGTTTTCACCGTAACACGCCACATCTTGCGA
ATATATGTGTAGAAACTGCCGGAAATCGTCGTGGTATTCACTCCAGAGCGATGAAAACGTTTCAGTTTGC
TCATGGAAAACGGTGTAACAAGGGTGAACACTATCCCATATCACCAGCTCACCGTCTTTCATTGCCATAC
GGAACTCCGGATGAGCATTCATCAGGCGGGCAAGAATGTGAATAAAGGCCGGATAAAACTTGTGCTTATT
TTTCTTTACGGTCTTTAAAAAGGCCGTAATATCCAGCTGAACGGTCTGGTTATAGGTACATTGAGCAACT
GACTGAAATGCCTCAAAATGTTCTTTACGATGCCATTGGGATATATCAACGGTGGTATATCCAGTGATTT
TTTTCTCCATTTTAGCTTCCTTAGCTCCTGAAAATCTCGATAACTCAAAAAATACGCCCGGTAGTGATCT
TATTTCATTATGGTGAAAGTTGGAACCTCTTACGTGCCGATCAACGACTCATTTTCGCCAAAAGTTGGCC
CAGGGCTTCCCGGTATCAACAGGGACACCAGGATTTATTTATTCTGCGAAGTGATCTTCCGTCACAGGTA
TTTATTCGGCGCAAAGTGCGTCGGGTGATGCTGCCAACTTACTGATTTAGTGTATGATGGTGTTTTTGAG
GTGCTCCAGTGGCTTCTGTTTCTATCAGCTGTCCCTCCTGTTCAGCTACTGACGGGGTGGTGCGTAACGG
CAAAAGCACCGCCGGACATCAGCGCTAGCGGAGTGTATACTGGCTTACTATGTTGGCACTGATGAGGGTG
TCAGTGAAGTGCTTCATGTGGCAGGAGAAAAAAGGCTGCACCGGTGCGTCAGCAGAATATGTGATACAGG
ATATATTCCGCTTCCTCGCTCACTGACTCGCTACGCTCGGTCGTTCGACTGCGGCGAGCGGAAATGGCTT
ACGAACGGGGCGGAGATTTCCTGGAAGATGCCAGGAAGATACTTAACAGGGAAGTGAGAGGGCCGCGGCA
AAGCCGTTTTTCCATAGGCTCCGCCCCCCTGACAAGCATCACGAAATCTGACGCTCAAATCAGTGGTGGC
GAAACCCGACAGGACTATAAAGATACCAGGCGTTTCCCCCTGGCGGCTCCCTCGTGCGCTCTCCTGTTCC
TGCCTTTCGGTTTACCGGTGTCATTCCGCTGTTATGGCCGCGTTTGTCTCATTCCACGCCTGACACTCAG
TTCCGGGTAGGCAGTTCGCTCCAAGCTGGACTGTATGCACGAACCCCCCGTTCAGTCCGACCGCTGCGCC
TTATCCGGTAACTATCGTCTTGAGTCCAACCCGGAAAGACATGCAAAAGCACCACTGGCAGCAGCCACTG
GTAATTGATTTAGAGGAGTTAGTCTTGAAGTCATGCGCCGGTTAAGGCTAAACTGAAAGGACAAGTTTTG
GTGACTGCGCTCCTCCAAGCCAGTTACCTCGGTTCAAAGAGTTGGTAGCTCAGAGAACCTTCGAAAAACC
GCCCTGCAAGGCGGTTTTTTCGTTTTCAGAGCAAGAGATTACGCGCAGACCAAAACGATCTCAAGAAGAT
CATCTTATTAATCAGATAAAATATTTCTAGATTTCAGTGCAATTTATCTCTTCAAATGTAGCACCTGAAG
TCAGCCCCATACGATATAAGTTGTAATTCTCATGTTAGTCATGCCCCGCGCCCACCGGAAGGAGCTGACT
GGGTTGAAGGCTCTCAAGGGCATCGGTCGAGATCCCGGTGCCTAATGAGTGAGCTAACTTACATT
Features (pLannotate 1.2.2; 16 found; start..end, strand, type, name):
     14..1096    -  CDS            lacI: lac repressor; lacI; The lac repressor binds to the lac operator to inhibit transcription in E. coli. This inhibition can be relieved by adding lactose or isopropyl-β-D-thiogalactopyranoside (IPTG).
   1097..1174    -  promoter       lacI promoter: lacI
   1188..1259    -  terminator     rrnB T1 terminator: transcription terminator T1 from the E. coli rrnB gene
   1400..1434    -  promoter       J23119 promoter: bacterial promoter (Registry of Standard Biological Parts BBa J23119)
   1485..1508    +  promoter       lac UV5 promoter (fragment): E. coli lac promoter with an "up" mutation
   1517..1541    +  protein_bind   lac operator: The lac repressor binds to the lac operator to inhibit transcription in E. coli. This inhibition can be relieved by adding lactose or isopropyl-β-D-thiogalactopyranoside (IPTG). lac repressor encoded by lacI
   1556..1578    +  RBS            RBS: efficient ribosome binding site from bacteriophage T7 gene 10 (Olins and Rangwala, 1989)
   6828..6845    +  CDS            SET1 (fragment): solubility-enhancement tag derived from T7 phage gene 10B
   6853..6900    +  terminator     T7 terminator: transcription terminator for bacteriophage T7 RNA polymerase
   7124..7780    -  CDS            cat: CAT_ECOLX - Experimental evidence at protein level: Swiss-Prot protein existence level 1. This enzyme is an effector of chloramphenicol resistance in bacteria. From Escherichia coli. This protein is used as a marker in many commonly used cloning vectors, such as pACYC184.
   7781..7883    -  promoter       cat promoter: promoter of the E. coli cat gene encoding chloramphenicol acetyltransferase
   8004..8147    +  mobile_element IS1 (fragment): prokaryotic transposable element IS1
   8266..8321    -  rep_origin     RSF ori (fragment): Plasmids containing the RSF 1030 origin of replication can be propagated in E. coli cells that contain additional plasmids with compatible origins.
   8409..8954    -  rep_origin     p15A ori: Plasmids containing the medium-copy-number p15A origin of replication can be propagated in E. coli cells that contain a second plasmid with the ColE1 origin.
   9066..9130    -  CDS            TcR (fragment): tetracycline efflux protein; tet; confers resistance to tetracycline
   9145..1       -  protein_bind   CAP binding site (across the origin): CAP binding activates transcription in the presence of cAMP. E. coli catabolite activator protein
