[The description below was written by a language model from this plasmid's Addgene catalogue record and pLannotate feature annotations shown in this document.]
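Description:
pHS1232 is a 9,165-nt bacterial expression plasmid built on pACYCDuet-1 that reconstitutes a Cas5-HNH CRISPR-Cas system in E. coli. The system comes from a Candidatus Cloacimonetes bacterium metagenome-assembled genome (contig MWEE01000013). The backbone replicates from the p15A origin, which is compatible with ColE1-type plasmids and so allows a second plasmid to be maintained in the same cell. Selection is by chloramphenicol through the cat gene and its native promoter. The catalogue lists the plasmid as high copy, although p15A is generally described as a medium-copy origin. Short annotated fragments of IS1, an RSF origin and a tetracycline-resistance gene are most likely homology hits within the pACYC-derived backbone rather than functional elements.

The payload was assembled by Gibson cloning and has two divergently oriented parts. On the forward strand, a lac UV5 promoter fragment, a lac operator and the T7 gene 10 ribosome binding site precede a roughly 5 kb region that has no annotations and ends at a T7 terminator. This region presumably holds the E. coli codon-optimized Cas5-HNH operon, but the individual genes are not resolved in the feature table. The plasmid-borne lacI gene supplies repressor, so protein expression is IPTG-inducible and uses host RNA polymerase rather than T7 polymerase. On the opposite strand, the constitutive J23119 promoter drives transcription toward an rrnB T1 terminator. The short unannotated interval between them is consistent with the CRISPR array that produces the crRNA.

The plasmid serves heterologous expression and functional characterization of this rare CRISPR-Cas variant in E. coli, as part of a large-scale survey of uncommon CRISPR systems.
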