Addgene plasmid #205969: pHS1232
Purpose: MWEE01000013 Cas5-HNH operon (E. coli codon optimized) + CRISPR array in pACYCDuet-1 Lac promoters
Depositing lab: Feng Zhang. Depositing organization: Broad Institute. Publication: Uncovering the functional diversity of rare CRISPR-Cas systems with deep terascale clustering. Altae-Tran H, Kannan S, Suberski AJ, Mears KS, Demircioglu FE, Moeller L, Kocalar S, Oshiro R, Makarova KS, Macrae RK, Koonin EV, Zhang F. Science. 2023 Nov 24;382(6673):eadi1910. doi: 10.1126/science.adi1910. Epub 2023 Nov 23. PubMed 37995242.
Backbone
  Vector backbone: pACYCDuet-1
  Vector type: Bacterial Expression
Growth in bacteria
  Bacterial resistance: Chloramphenicol, 25 μg/mL
  Growth temperature: 37°C
  Growth strain: NEB Stable
  Copy number: High Copy
Gene/Insert
  Gene/Insert name: Cas5-HNH proteins and CRISPR array
  Species: Candidatus Cloacimonetes bacterium (MAG), MWEE01000013
  Promoter: Lac (proteins), pJ23119 (crRNA)
  Cloning method: Gibson Cloning
Terms and licenses: Academic/Nonprofit Terms; Industry Terms: Not Available to Industry
How to cite: pHS1232 was a gift from Feng Zhang (Addgene plasmid # 205969 ; http://n2t.net/addgene:205969 ; RRID:Addgene_205969)
